Addgene plasmid #197974: pDONR223_BIRC6
Purpose: Entry clone for wt BIRC6
Depositing lab: Eric Fischer. Depositing organization: Dana-Farber Cancer Institute. Publication: Structures of BIRC6-client complexes provide a mechanism of SMAC-mediated release of caspases. Hunkeler M, Jin CY, Fischer ES. Science. 2023 Mar 17;379(6637):1105-1111. doi: 10.1126/science.ade5750. Epub 2023 Feb 9. PubMed 36758104.
Backbone
  Vector backbone: pDONR223
  Vector type: Other
Growth in bacteria
  Bacterial resistance: Spectinomycin, 50 μg/mL
  Growth temperature: 37°C
  Growth strain: DH5alpha
  Copy number: High Copy
Gene/Insert
  Gene/Insert name: BIRC6 (alt names: BRUCE; APOLLON)
  Species: H. sapiens (human)
  Insert size (bp): 14571
  Mutation: L1332V
  Entrez Gene: BIRC6 (a.k.a. APOLLON, BRUCE)
  Cloning method: Gibson Cloning
Terms and licenses: Academic/Nonprofit Terms; Industry Terms: Not Available to Industry
Depositor comments: Electroporation recommended. Please visit https://www.biorxiv.org/content/10.1101/2022.08.19.504532v1 for bioRxiv preprint.
How to cite: pDONR223_BIRC6 was a gift from Eric Fischer (Addgene plasmid # 197974 ; http://n2t.net/addgene:197974 ; RRID:Addgene_197974)
