[The description below was written by a language model from this plasmid's Addgene catalogue record and pLannotate feature annotations shown in this document.]
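Description:
pDONR223_BIRC6 is a Gateway entry clone carrying the full-length human BIRC6 coding sequence (also known as BRUCE or APOLLON) in the pDONR223 backbone. The sequenced plasmid is about 17.4 kb, and most of it is the roughly 14.6 kb insert, which was introduced by Gibson assembly. It is propagated in E. coli from a high-copy ColE1/pUC-type origin and selected with spectinomycin through the aadA (SmR) aminoglycoside adenylyltransferase gene. A fragment of the class 1 integron Pc promoter lies upstream of this gene and probably drives it. The short lacI, lacZα and gentamicin-resistance fragments in the annotation appear to be non-functional backbone remnants.

The BIRC6 open reading frame sits between attL1 and attL2 sites, so it can be moved by an LR Clonase reaction into any attR-containing destination vector. The entry clone has no promoter positioned to express the insert. The only T7 promoter lies just outside attL2 on the strand opposite the ORF, so it points back toward the insert in antisense orientation, and the rrnB T1 and T2 terminators upstream of attL1 insulate the cassette from read-through transcription. Expression elements and any tags would therefore come from the chosen destination vector.

BIRC6 encodes a very large anti-apoptotic protein that combines ubiquitin-conjugating (E2) and ubiquitin-ligase (E3) activities and acts on caspases and SMAC/DIABLO. The record describes the clone as wild-type BIRC6 but also lists an L1332V substitution, and it does not explain this difference. The plasmid serves as the source clone for making BIRC6 expression constructs and was deposited in connection with structural work on BIRC6–client complexes.
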