Features (pLannotate 1.2.2; 12 found; start..end, strand, type, name):
    121..213     +  CDS            lacI (fragment): lac repressor; lacI; The lac repressor binds to the lac operator to inhibit transcription in E. coli. This inhibition can be relieved by adding lactose or isopropyl-β-D-thiogalactopyranoside (IPTG).
    268..295     -  terminator     rrnB T2 terminator: transcription terminator T2 from the E. coli rrnB gene
    427..470     +  terminator     rrnB T1 terminator: Escherichia coli rrnB; transcription terminator T1 from the E. coli rrnB gene
    517..553     -  CDS            lacZα (fragment): LacZα fragment of β-galactosidase; lacZ fragment
    569..668     +  protein_bind   attL1: mutant version of attL; recombination site for the Gateway® LR reaction LR Clonase™
    680..15250   +  CDS            BIRC6: BIRC6_HUMAN - Also known as KIAA1289. Experimental evidence at protein level: Swiss-Prot protein existence level 1. Anti-apoptotic protein which can regulate cell death by controlling caspases and by acting as an E3 ubiquitin-protein ligase. Has an unusual ubiquitin conjugation system in that it could combine in a single polypeptide, ubiquitin conjugating (E2) with ubiquitin ligase (E3) activity, forming a chimeric E2/E3 ubiquitin ligase. Its tragets include CASP9 and DIABLO/SMAC. Acts as an inhibitor of CASP3, CASP7 and CASP9. Important regulator for the final stages of cytokinesis. Crucial f
  15263..15362   -  protein_bind   attL2: mutant version of attL; recombination site for the Gateway® LR reaction LR Clonase™
  15380..15398   -  promoter       T7 promoter: promoter for bacteriophage T7 RNA polymerase
  15588..15611   +  promoter       Pc promoter (fragment): intI1 (promoter lies within the coding sequence); class 1 integron promoter
  15787..15843   +  CDS            GmR (fragment): gentamycin acetyltransferase; aacC1; confers resistance to gentamycin
  15850..16641   +  CDS            SmR: aminoglycoside adenylyltransferase (Murphy, 1985); aadA; confers resistance to spectinomycin and streptomycin
  16734..17322   +  rep_origin     ori: high-copy-number ColE1/pMB1/pBR322/pUC origin of replication
>Addgene plasmid #197974 | pDONR223_BIRC6 | addgene full sequence | sequence record 389110 | Addgene NGS Result
CTTTCCTGCGTTATCCCCTGATTCTGTGGATAACCGTATTACCGCCTTTGAGTGAGCTGATACCGCTCGC
CGCAGCCGAACGACCGAGCGCAGCGAGTCAGTGAGCGAGGAAGCGGAAGAGCGCCCAATACGCAAACCGC
CTCTCCCCGCGCGTTGGCCGATTCATTAATGCAGCTGGCACGACAGGTTTCCCGACTGGAAAGCGGGCAG
TGAGCGCAACGCAATTAATACGCGTACCGCTAGCCAGGAAGAGTTTGTAGAAACGCAAAAAGGCCATCCG
TCAGGATGGCCTTCTGCTTAGTTTGATGCCTGGCAGTTTATGGCGGGCGTCCTGCCCGCCACCCTCCGGG
CCGTTGCTTCACAACGTTCAAATCCGCTCCCGGCGGATTTGTCCTACTCAGGAGAGCGTTCACCGACAAA
CAACAGATAAAACGAAAGGCCCAGTCTTCCGACTGAGCCTTTCGTTTTATTTGATGCCTGGCAGTTCCCT
ACTCTCGCGTTAACGCTAGCATGGATGTTTTCCCAGTCACGACGTTGTAAAACGACGGCCAGTCTTAAGC
TCGGGCCCCAAATAATGATTTTATTTTGACTGATAGTGACCTGTTCGTTGCAACAAATTGATGAGCAATG
CTTTTTTATAATGCCAACTTTGTACAAAAAAGCAGGCTTATCGCGAACCATGGTAACGGGTGGGGGTGCG
GCACCACCCGGCACGGTCACTGAGCCGCTGCCATCCGTGATAGTGCTTTCTGCCGGTCGAAAGATGGCCG
CAGCTGCTGCCGCCGCCTCCGGACCTGGTTGTTCCTCTGCCGCAGGAGCTGGGGCTGCGGGGGTTAGCGA
ATGGCTGGTACTGCGAGATGGCTGCATGCATTGCGATGCAGACGGGCTGCATAGTCTCTCCTACCACCCA
GCGCTTAATGCTATTCTGGCGGTTACCTCCCGCGGCACGATCAAGGTCATTGATGGAACAAGTGGGGCAA
CGCTCCAAGCCTCCGCGCTGTCAGCCAAACCAGGCGGACAGGTTAAATGCCAGTACATTTCAGCAGTAGA
TAAGGTTATTTTCGTCGATGACTATGCCGTGGGGTGTCGGAAAGATTTGAATGGGATACTCCTGCTGGAT
ACGGCGCTCCAGACCCCGGTCAGTAAGCAGGACGACGTTGTCCAGCTGGAACTCCCCGTGACCGAAGCAC
AGCAATTGCTCTCTGCCTGCCTCGAGAAAGTAGATATCAGCAGCACCGAAGGTTACGACCTCTTCATTAC
GCAGCTTAAGGATGGCCTGAAGAATACCAGCCACGAGACAGCAGCGAATCACAAGGTAGCTAAATGGGCG
ACCGTAACATTCCACCTTCCTCACCACGTGCTTAAATCTATAGCTTCTGCTATAGTCAACGAGCTGAAAA
AAATAAATCAGAACGTCGCTGCCCTTCCAGTGGCTAGTTCAGTTATGGATCGCTTGAGCTACCTCTTGCC
TAGCGCGCGCCCAGAGTTGGGAGTTGGCCCCGGGCGGTCCGTCGATCGATCACTTATGTACTCTGAAGCT
AATCGGAGAGAAACTTTTACCTCCTGGCCCCATGTCGGCTATCGATGGGCTCAGCCAGACCCGATGGCCC
AGGCTGGATTTTACCATCAACCTGCGTCTTCAGGTGATGACAGAGCGATGTGCTTTACCTGCTCAGTATG
CCTGGTATGTTGGGAGCCGACCGATGAGCCTTGGAGCGAGCATGAACGGCATTCACCGAATTGCCCGTTT
GTCAAGGGAGAACACACGCAGAATGTACCACTCTCTGTTACTCTGGCTACGTCCCCCGCACAATTTCCGT
GTACCGACGGAACAGATCGAATATCATGCTTTGGGAGCGGGTCCTGTCCACACTTCCTTGCAGCGGCTAC
CAAACGCGGAAAAATATGCATCTGGGATGTCTCAAAGCTTATGAAAGTCCATTTGAAATTCGAAATCAAT
GCATATGACCCTGCCATCGTACAGCAACTTATCTTGAGTGGCGATCCCTCCTCCGGTGTAGATAGCCGAA
GACCTACGCTTGCGTGGCTCGAGGATTCATCATCTTGCTCTGACATCCCGAAACTCGAAGGAGATAGTGA
TGACCTGCTCGAGGATTCAGACTCCGAAGAACACAGCAGGTCCGATAGCGTTACTGGGCATACCTCACAA
AAAGAGGCCATGGAAGTCTCCCTCGACATTACCGCGCTTTCTATCCTCCAACAGCCTGAAAAACTCCAAT
GGGAAATAGTGGCCAATGTGCTTGAAGACACTGTAAAAGATCTTGAGGAACTGGGAGCGAATCCCTGCCT
GACTAACTCCAAATCTGAAAAAACGAAGGAGAAGCACCAGGAGCAGCATAACATTCCTTTCCCCTGTCTG
CTTGCGGGCGGACTTCTGACATACAAATCCCCAGCTACTTCACCTATTAGTTCAAATTCTCATAGGTCAC
TCGATGGCCTTTCTCGAACGCAGGGTGAATCCATTAGTGAGCAGGGTTCAACGGATAATGAATCCTGTAC
TAATAGCGAGCTCAATTCTCCCTTGGTCAGACGCACTTTGCCTGTATTGCTTCTGTATTCTATCAAGGAG
AGCGATGAAAAAGCAGGGAAAATATTTAGCCAAATGAACAATATTATGTCCAAAAGTCTTCATGATGATG
GCTTCACGGTCCCGCAAATTATCGAGATGGAACTGGATTCACAAGAACAATTGCTCCTTCAAGACCCACC
TGTTACATATATTCAACAATTCGCAGACGCCGCAGCAAATCTCACGAGCCCTGATTCCGAGAAATGGAAT
TCAGTATTCCCCAAGCCTGGTACGCTGGTTCAGTGTTTGCGACTGCCTAAATTCGCGGAAGAAGAGAATC
TTTGCATAGACTCAATAACGCCTTGTGCAGATGGTATTCATTTGCTGGTGGGACTGCGCACGTGCCCAGT
CGAGAGCCTCTCAGCAATAAACCAAGTTGAAGCTTTGAACAACCTGAACAAGCTGAATAGCGCACTGTGT
AATAGACGGAAAGGCGAACTCGAATCCAATTTGGCGGTTGTCAACGGTGCAAATATCTCCGTTATCCAAC
ATGAATCCCCCGCTGATGTTCAAACTCCCCTCATAATTCAGCCTGAACAAAGGAACGTAAGTGGGGGATA
TTTGGTGCTCTACAAAATGAATTACGCTACACGCATAGTAACTCTTGAGGAAGAGCCCATAAAGATTCAA
CATATCAAAGACCCGCAAGACACGATCACATCACTCATTCTCCTCCCCCCCGACATCCTCGACAATCGGG
AAGACGACTGTGAGGAACCAATAGAGGACATGCAACTTACGTCCAAAAACGGCTTCGAACGGGAGAAGAC
TTCAGACATCAGTACACTGGGACACCTGGTAATTACGACTCAAGGCGGCTACGTTAAGATCCTTGATTTG
AGCAATTTCGAAATCCTGGCGAAGGTTGAACCGCCCAAAAAAGAAGGAACAGAAGAGCAAGACACATTCG
TCTCAGTGATCTACTGTAGTGGCACTGACCGCCTTTGCGCGTGCACCAAGGGCGGGGAACTTCATTTTCT
GCAGATAGGAGGCACATGTGACGACATAGACGAGGCCGACATATTGGTCGATGGGAGCCTTAGTAAGGGG
ATAGAACCGTCTTCTGAGGGCTCCAAGCCCCTTAGCAACCCTTCCAGTCCGGGTATCTCTGGCGTTGACC
TGTTGGTAGATCAACCGTTCACGCTCGAAATCTTGACTTCACTGGTGGAGCTGACTCGATTTGAGACCCT
GACTCCAAGATTCTCCGCAACTGTTCCTCCCTGTTGGGTAGAAGTCCAGCAAGAGCAGCAGCAGCGACGG
CACCCACAACACCTCCACCAACAACATCACGGGGATGCCGCGCAACATACGAGAACGTGGAAACTGCAGA
CCGATTCAAACAGTTGGGACGAACACGTATTCGAATTGGTCCTCCCTAAGGCATGCATGGTTGGACATGT
CGACTTCAAATTTGTCCTCAATAGTAACATTACTAATATTCCGCAAATTCAAGTTACTCTGCTGAAAAAC
AAGGCACCGGGGTTGGGAAAAGTCAATGCGTTGAATATAGAAGTCGAGCAAAACGGAAAACCCTCATTGG
TTGACCTTAATGAAGAGATGCAACACATGGATGTTGAGGAAAGTCAGTGCCTCAGACTTTGTCCCTTCCT
TGAAGACCACAAAGAAGATATTCTCTGCGGTCCCGTTTGGTTGGCCTCCGGCCTGGACTTGTCCGGCCAC
GCAGGGATGCTTACACTTACGAGTCCAAAGCTGGTGAAAGGGATGGCGGGAGGCAAGTACAGGTCTTTCC
TCATACACGTTAAAGCAGTAAACGAACGGGGGACTGAGGAAATATGCAACGGGGGTATGAGGCCAGTCGT
TCGCCTCCCTTCACTCAAACATCAGAGCAACAAAGGCTACTCCCTCGCTAGTTTGCTCGCAAAAGTGGCT
GCGGGGAAGGAGAAATCTTCCAATGTTAAGAATGAGAACACCAGTGGCACTCGCAAATCTGAAAATCTTC
GAGGCTGCGACCTCTTGCAGGAAGTTTCAGTGACAATCAGGCGATTCAAAAAAACTTCCATATCTAAGGA
GAGAGTACAACGCTGTGCTATGTTGCAATTTAGCGAATTTCATGAAAAGCTCGTTAATACACTGTGTCGA
AAAACGGATGATGGGCAGATAACCGAGCATGCGCAGTCTCTGGTCCTTGACACACTCTGCTGGCTGGCGG
GGGTACACTCCAATGGCCCAGGTAGCTCCAAGGAAGGTAACGAAAATCTCCTGTCAAAAACCCGGAAATT
CCTGAGTGATATTGTGCGCGTCTGCTTTTTCGAAGCCGGGCGAAGTATAGCACACAAATGCGCTAGGTTT
CTCGCGCTCTGTATCTCAAACGGTAAGTGCGATCCTTGCCAACCCGCGTTCGGTCCAGTCCTTTTGAAGG
CCCTCCTCGATAACATGTCATTTCTGCCGGCTGCCACGACTGGGGGCTCAGTGTACTGGTATTTTGTTCT
TCTGAACTACGTCAAGGATGAAGATCTTGCTGGCTGCAGTACGGCCTGTGCCTCACTTTTGACTGCTGTC
TCCCGCCAACTGCAGGATCGCTTGACACCGATGGAAGCGCTTCTCCAGACACGATATGGACTCTACTCCT
CTCCGTTCGACCCAGTGCTGTTCGACCTTGAGATGTCTGGGTCTTCATGCAAGAATGTATATAACAGCAG
CATAGGGGTCCAGTCTGACGAAATAGATTTGTCCGACGTACTCAGTGGAAACGGTAAGGTTTCAAGTTGT
ACGGCGGCTGAAGGCTCATTTACTAGCCTTACCGGACTTCTTGAAGTCGAGCCGCTCCATTTCACATGTG
TTTCAACATCTGACGGGACGCGGATTGAGCGAGATGATGCTATGAGTAGCTTCGGTGTGACACCGGCGGT
GGGAGGGCTCTCCTCAGGAACGGTAGGGGAGGCATCAACGGCTCTGAGTTCCGCTGCACAGGTGGCTCTG
CAGTCTCTGTCCCATGCCATGGCCAGTGCGGAGCAGCAACTCCAGGTTCTGCAGGAAAAGCAGCAACAAC
TTCTTAAGCTGCAACAACAGAAGGCGAAGTTGGAGGCGAAACTGCACCAAACAACCGCAGCGGCAGCCGC
AGCTGCGTCAGCTGTCGGCCCCGTACACAATAGCGTCCCTAGCAACCCCGTCGCTGCCCCGGGCTTCTTT
ATACACCCAAGCGATGTGATCCCGCCTACTCCAAAAACGACACCCCTGTTTATGACTCCACCCTTGACGC
CGCCAAATGAAGCTGTTTCTGTCGTCATCAACGCAGAGTTGGCCCAGCTTTTCCCGGGTTCAGTTATTGA
CCCGCCTGCCGTCAATCTCGCAGCACACAACAAAAACTCAAACAAATCCCGAATGAACCCTTTGGGGTCA
GGACTTGCTCTTGCCATCTCACACGCTAGCCACTTCCTTCAGCCCCCTCCCCATCAATCCATCATAATTG
AACGGATGCATAGTGGAGCTAGACGCTTCGTTACGTTGGATTTCGGAAGGCCAATCCTCCTGACAGACGT
TCTTATACCCACCTGTGGCGACTTGGCTAGCCTTTCCATTGATATATGGACCCTGGGTGAAGAGGTTGAC
GGTCGCAGACTGGTTGTAGCAACAGACATTAGCACTCACTCCCTGATTTTGCATGATCTCATTCCGCCCC
CCGTATGTCGCTTCATGAAAATTACAGTCATCGGCCGGTATGGTTCAACGAATGCAAGGGCGAAGATACC
ACTCGGTTTTTACTATGGACACACGTACATTCTTCCTTGGGAGTCCGAGCTTAAGTTGATGCATGACCCA
TTGAAAGGCGAAGGGGAATCTGCCAATCAGCCCGAGATTGATCAGCACCTTGCCATGATGGTGGCATTGC
AAGAAGACATTCAGTGTCGCTACAATCTGGCTTGTCACCGCTTGGAAACCTTGCTCCAGTCCATTGATCT
TCCACCATTGAATAGCGCTAACAACGCGCAGTACTTCCTGAGGAAACCCGACAAAGCTGTCGAGGAAGAT
TCTAGGGTCTTCTCTGCATACCAGGACTGTATTCAACTTCAGCTTCAGCTCAACCTTGCCCACAATGCTG
TTCAACGCCTGAAGGTTGCCTTGGGGGCCTCAAGAAAGATGCTCTCTGAAACAAGTAATCCCGAAGACCT
GATACAGACAAGCTCCACAGAACAACTGCGAACGATCATACGGTACTTGCTGGACACGCTTCTCTCCTTG
TTGCACGCAAGCAATGGACATTCCGTGCCAGCAGTCCTGCAGAGCACATTCCATGCGCAAGCTTGTGAGG
AACTCTTCAAGCATTTGTGTATTTCAGGGACACCAAAGATTAGGCTTCACACAGGGCTTTTGCTGGTGCA
ATTGTGCGGCGGGGAGAGGTGGTGGGGTCAATTTCTTTCCAACGTTTTGCAGGAGCTTTATAATTCTGAA
CAACTTTTGATATTTCCGCAAGACCGGGTGTTCATGTTGCTCAGCTGCATTGGACAGCGAAGCTTGTCTA
ATAGCGGTGTACTCGAATCCCTGCTGAACCTCTTGGATAATTTGCTTTCCCCGTTGCAGCCACAGCTCCC
CATGCACCGACGGACTGAAGGGGTTCTTGACATCCCAATGATATCATGGGTCGTAATGTTGGTCAGTCGG
TTGCTTGACTATGTGGCAACCGTAGAGGATGAAGCAGCCGCAGCAAAAAAACCTTTGAATGGCAATCAGT
GGTCTTTCATAAACAATAATCTTCATACACAATCCTTGAACCGCTCTAGCAAAGGGTCAAGTAGCCTGGA
TAGATTGTACTCAAGAAAAATCCGGAAACAACTCGTTCATCATAAGCAGCAGCTTAACCTCCTCAAGGCG
AAACAAAAGGCTCTGGTTGAGCAGATGGAGAAAGAAAAAATTCAGTCAAATAAGGGATCTAGCTATAAGT
TGCTCGTTGAGCAGGCCAAACTTAAGCAAGCAACGAGTAAGCATTTTAAAGATCTCATTAGGCTGAGACG
GACGGCCGAGTGGAGTAGAAGTAATCTTGATACAGAAGTTACCACGGCCAAGGAGTCTCCGGAAATTGAA
CCACTGCCTTTCACTTTGGCCCATGAAAGGTGCATTAGCGTGGTTCAAAAGCTTGTTCTTTTCTTGTTGT
CTATGGATTTCACATGTCATGCCGACCTCTTGCTCTTCGTTTGTAAGGTCTTGGCACGAATTGCTAATGC
GACCAGGCCAACAATACACTTGTGCGAAATTGTAAATGAACCCCAACTGGAAAGATTGCTGCTCTTGTTG
GTCGGGACGGACTTCAACCGAGGCGACATCAGCTGGGGCGGCGCCTGGGCCCAATACTCATTGACTTGTA
TGCTCCAAGATATACTCGCAGGAGAGTTGCTTGCTCCGGTGGCCGCCGAAGCGATGGAAGAAGGGACCGT
TGGTGATGATGTTGGAGCTACGGCGGGGGATTCCGATGATAGTCTGCAACAATCATCAGTTCAGCTTCTG
GAGACCATTGACGAACCCCTTACCCACGACATCACTGGTGCACCCCCCCTGTCATCACTTGAGAAAGACA
AAGAGATAGATCTCGAGCTTCTCCAGGACCTTATGGAAGTAGACATCGATCCACTCGACATAGACCTGGA
GAAGGACCCATTGGCGGCAAAGGTATTCAAACCCATCTCATCTACTTGGTACGATTATTGGGGCGCGGAC
TACGGTACATATAACTATAATCCTTACATAGGTGGACTTGGAATCCCAGTTGCGAAACCTCCAGCGAATA
CTGAGAAGAACGGTAGTCAGACTGTATCCGTGTCCGTTTCTCAAGCCCTGGATGCTCGCCTGGAAGTGGG
TTTGGAGCAGCAGGCAGAGTTGATGTTGAAAATGATGAGCACTCTTGAAGCGGACAGTATATTGCAGGCT
CTGACCAATACGTCACCTACCTTGTCTCAGAGCCCAACTGGGACCGATGATTCACTCCTTGGTGGGCTTC
AAGCTGCGAATCAAACCAGCCAGCTGATTATACAGCTCTCATCTGTACCTATGCTGAACGTTTGTTTCAA
CAAACTTTTCTCCATGCTCCAGGTTCACCACGTGCAGCTTGAGTCCTTGCTCCAACTGTGGCTTACACTT
TCCCTGAATAGTTCCTCTACAGGCAATAAGGAAAATGGTGCAGATATCTTTCTGTACAATGCCAATAGAA
TACCGGTGATTAGTCTTAATCAAGCCTCTATCACCAGCTTCCTCACCGTGCTGGCGTGGTATCCCAACAC
ACTTTTGCGCACCTGGTGCTTGGTTTTGCATAGTCTGACCCTGATGACAAATATGCAATTGAATTCAGGT
AGTTCCAGCGCTATAGGAACTCAGGAATCTACGGCACACCTGTTGGTGTCAGATCCAAACCTGATCCACG
TACTGGTTAAATTCCTCTCTGGTACTTCCCCGCATGGTACGAACCAACACAGCCCACAAGTTGGACCTAC
AGCCACCCAGGCGATGCAGGAGTTTTTGACCAGACTCCAGGTACACCTTTCTTCAACCTGCCCTCAGATA
TTCTCAGAATTCCTCCTCAAGCTTATTCATATCCTCAGTACCGAAAGAGGGGCGTTCCAGACGGGGCAAG
GTCCTTTGGATGCTCAAGTCAAGCTGTTGGAGTTCACCCTTGAACAAAACTTCGAGGTTGTAAGTGTCTC
TACTATATCTGCTGTCATCGAAAGCGTTACGTTCCTTGTACACCATTATATCACATGCTCAGATAAGGTC
ATGTCAAGAAGTGGCTCAGACAGTAGTGTGGGCGCTCGGGCTTGTTTTGGTGGTCTCTTCGCTAATCTGA
TCCGACCTGGAGACGCAAAAGCAGTGTGCGGAGAGATGACCAGAGATCAGTTGATGTTCGATCTTCTGAA
GCTCGTCAACATCCTTGTGCAACTGCCTTTGAGTGGCAATAGGGAATACAGTGCTAGAGTAAGCGTCACA
ACTAATACGACGGATTCCGTTTCCGACGAAGAAAAAGTGTCCGGGGGTAAAGATGGAAATGGTTCCAGCA
CCAGCGTACAAGGATCCCCAGCCTACGTGGCGGATCTCGTGCTCGCCAATCAACAGATAATGAGTCAAAT
TCTGTCCGCACTCGGCTTGTGCAATTCCTCTGCAATGGCCATGATTATAGGAGCTTCTGGGTTGCATTTG
ACTAAGCATGAAAACTTTCATGGCGGTTTGGATGCGATCTCTGTGGGAGATGGACTTTTCACGATTCTGA
CTACTTTGAGCAAGAAAGCGTCTACGGTTCACATGATGCTGCAGCCGATCTTGACATATATGGCATGTGG
ATACATGGGCCGGCAGGGGTCACTTGCCACATGCCAGTTGTCTGAGCCTCTGCTGTGGTTCATACTCCGA
GTCCTCGATACTTCTGACGCGCTTAAAGCCTTCCATGACATGGGAGGAGTGCAGCTCATCTGCAATAACA
TGGTTACAAGCACTAGAGCGATTGTCAACACAGCAAGATCTATGGTCTCCACCATTATGAAGTTCCTTGA
CTCTGGGCCGAACAAGGCAGTCGATTCTACCTTGAAGACGAGGATCCTTGCCTCTGAGCCAGATAATGCT
GAAGGAATACACAATTTTGCACCTTTGGGTACAATTACGAGCTCTTCTCCAACGGCACAGCCGGCGGAAG
TCCTGCTTCAAGCCACTCCTCCTCACCGGAGGGCCAGATCCGCAGCTTGGTCATATATATTCTTGCCAGA
GGAAGCATGGTGCGATCTCACTATTCATCTCCCTGCCGCGGTGCTCCTTAAGGAAATCCATATTCAGCCT
CACCTGGCTTCTTTGGCTACGTGTCCATCCTCTGTATCAGTCGAGGTTAGTGCGGATGGAGTAAATATGC
TCCCGCTCAGTACTCCGGTCGTAACTTCAGGACTTACCTACATAAAGATCCAACTTGTAAAAGCTGAGGT
AGCTTCCGCGGTCTGCTTGCGCTTGCACCGCCCCCGCGACGCTTCCACGCTCGGGCTTTCCCAGATTAAA
CTCCTGGGGCTTACAGCGTTTGGGACCACATCTTCTGCTACGGTAAATAATCCGTTTTTGCCTTCCGAAG
ATCAAGTTAGCAAAACATCTATCGGATGGCTCCGGCTCCTCCATCACTGTCTCACGCATATCTCAGATCT
GGAAGGAATGATGGCTTCAGCGGCTGCCCCCACGGCCAATCTTCTCCAGACTTGCGCCGCACTTCTCATG
TCCCCCTATTGCGGAATGCACTCACCCAATATTGAGGTCGTCTTGGTTAAAATCGGCCTCCAGTCAACTC
GGATAGGTCTCAAGCTTATAGACATCTTGTTGCGGAATTGTGCAGCTAGTGGTTCTGATCCTACAGATCT
GAACAGTCCACTGTTGTTTGGTCGGTTGAATGGCCTCTCTAGCGATAGTACAATAGACATTTTGTATCAA
CTTGGAACTACCCAAGATCCGGGAACCAAAGATCGGATTCAGGCATTGCTCAAATGGGTAAGCGATAGCG
CGCGCGTAGCAGCTATGAAAAGATCTGGCCGAATGAATTACATGTGCCCGAATTCCAGCACTGTAGAATA
CGGGCTTCTGATGCCGTCACCGAGTCACCTGCATTGCGTTGCGGCAATTCTGTGGCACTCCTATGAGTTG
CTCGTTGAATACGACTTGCCAGCACTGCTGGATCAGGAGCTCTTTGAGCTTCTGTTTAATTGGTCCATGT
CTCTGCCGTGTAATATGGTTCTCAAAAAGGCTGTTGACAGCTTGCTTTGCTCTATGTGTCACGTACATCC
TAACTACTTCTCTCTGTTGATGGGTTGGATGGGCATAACCCCCCCGCCGGTTCAATGCCATCACCGCTTG
TCCATGACAGATGACAGCAAAAAGCAAGACTTGTCTTCATCTCTGACAGATGATTCTAAAAATGCCCAAG
CACCCTTGGCGCTGACTGAAAGCCACTTGGCTACCCTCGCAAGTTCTTCACAGTCTCCTGAAGCTATTAA
GCAGCTCCTGGACAGCGGGCTGCCGAGCCTCCTTGTTCGGAGCTTGGCTTCATTCTGTTTTTCCCACATA
AGTAGTAGTGAATCCATTGCACAGAGCATTGACATTTCACAGGATAAACTCCGGCGGCATCATGTTCCCC
AGCAATGTAACAAAATGCCGATTACGGCGGATCTCGTCGCCCCGATATTGCGGTTCCTTACCGAGGTCGG
TAACAGCCACATCATGAAAGACTGGCTGGGTGGTTCCGAAGTCAATCCTCTCTGGACTGCACTGCTGTTC
TTGTTGTGTCATTCTGGGAGTACCAGCGGCTCACACAATCTCGGGGCCCAGCAGACGAGCGCTAGGTCTG
CCAGCTTGAGTTCTGCCGCTACTACGGGTCTTACAACACAACAAAGAACCGCTATAGAAAACGCGACAGT
GGCGTTTTTTCTCCAGTGCATAAGTTGCCACCCAAATAATCAAAAGCTTATGGCTCAAGTGCTTTGCGAG
CTCTTTCAGACCAGTCCACAGAGGGGCAATCTCCCGACGTCTGGCAACATAAGCGGTTTTATCAGACGAC
TCTTCCTTCAACTCATGCTGGAGGACGAAAAGGTCACTATGTTCCTGCAGAGCCCGTGCCCGCTCTATAA
GGGAAGGATAAATGCCACGAGCCATGTCATTCAGCACCCGATGTACGGGGCCGGGCACAAATTTAGAACA
CTCCACCTGCCAGTATCTACGACGCTTTCAGATGTCCTTGATAGGGTCTCCGATACTCCGAGCATCACCG
CCAAGCTTATCTCCGAGCAGAAAGATGACAAAGAAAAAAAAAACCACGAGGAAAAAGAGAAAGTCAAAGC
CGAAAATGGCTTTCAGGATAACTACTCCGTGGTAGTCGCCTCCGGGCTCAAGAGTCAAAGCAAGAGGGCG
GTCAGCGCGACCCCTCCTCGACCACCATCACGCCGCGGGAGGACGATACCGGACAAGATCGGAAGCACGA
GCGGCGCCGAGGCAGCGAATAAAATCATCACGGTACCAGTGTTTCATCTGTTCCATAAGCTTCTCGCAGG
TCAGCCACTGCCAGCGGAAATGACTCTGGCTCAACTGCTCACCCTGCTTTATGACCGCAAGTTGCCTCAG
GGGTACAGATCTATAGATCTTACGGTTAAGCTGGGCAGTCGGGTGATTACAGACCCTTCACTGTCCAAAA
CTGATTCCTATAAGCGCTTGCACCCTGAAAAGGATCACGGTGACCTCCTTGCTTCCTGCCCAGAGGACGA
GGCCTTGACACCCGGCGACGAATGCATGGACGGAATTTTGGATGAAAGCCTGCTGGAAACCTGTCCGATA
CAATCCCCGCTCCAGGTATTCGCCGGGATGGGTGGTCTTGCTCTCATCGCCGAGAGGTTGCCCATGCTTT
ATCCTGAAGTGATCCAGCAGGTATCAGCTCCGGTTGTAACCTCAACCACCCAAGAGAAACCTAAAGATTC
AGATCAATTTGAATGGGTGACAATTGAGCAGAGCGGCGAATTGGTGTATGAGGCCCCCGAAACGGTTGCT
GCCGAGCCGCCCCCAATAAAATCCGCCGTCCAGACAATGTCTCCAATACCAGCGCACTCTTTGGCGGCAT
TTGGGCTTTTTCTTAGGCTCCCTGGTTACGCTGAAGTCCTGCTGAAAGAACGCAAGCATGCGCAATGCCT
TCTGCGGCTCGTTTTGGGGGTGACGGACGATGGAGAAGGTTCCCATATCCTTCAGAGCCCCAGCGCGAAC
GTATTGCCCACACTTCCTTTTCATGTGCTCCGATCCCTCTTTTCAACTACCCCCCTCACAACTGATGACG
GCGTCCTTCTGCGACGAATGGCCCTTGAGATCGGGGCCTTGCACCTCATTCTCGTGTGCCTCAGTGCGTT
GAGCCACCACAGTCCCCGGGTCCCAAACAGCAGCGTGAACCAGACGGAACCACAGGTGAGCAGCTCCCAC
AACCCCACGAGTACCGAGGAGCAGCAGCTCTACTGGGCAAAAGGGACCGGATTTGGGACTGGCTCAACCG
CCTCCGGATGGGATGTGGAACAAGCTCTTACGAAGCAAAGGTTGGAGGAGGAACATGTAACTTGTCTGCT
CCAGGTGCTTGCGAGCTATATAAACCCTGTGTCTTCAGCGGTGAATGGCGAGGCACAATCCAGTCACGAA
ACGCGCGGTCAGAATTCCAATGCTCTCCCCAGTGTGCTCCTGGAGCTTCTTAGCCAGAGTTGTTTGATAC
CTGCCATGAGTTCATACCTTCGAAACGACTCTGTGCTGGACATGGCGAGACATGTTCCCTTGTATAGAGC
TCTTCTGGAACTGCTGAGAGCTATAGCCAGTTGCGCTGCCATGGTGCCTCTCCTGCTCCCCCTGAGCACC
GAGAATGGCGAGGAGGAGGAGGAGCAGAGCGAGTGCCAGACCAGTGTTGGCACTCTCCTTGCCAAAATGA
AAACTTGTGTCGATACTTATACCAACCGCCTGCGGTCTAAGAGAGAGAATGTTAAAACCGGAGTTAAGCC
AGACGCATCTGACCAGGAACCCGAAGGGCTTACTTTGCTCGTACCAGATATACAGAAAACAGCTGAAATT
GTTTACGCTGCAACAACATCACTCCGACAGGCCAACCAGGAGAAGAAACTTGGGGAGTATTCAAAGAAAG
CGGCCATGAAGCCTAAGCCGCTGTCCGTCCTGAAATCCCTTGAGGAAAAGTATGTCGCAGTGATGAAAAA
GCTCCAATTCGACACTTTTGAAATGGTGTCTGAAGACGAGGACGGCAAGCTGGGATTCAAAGTGAACTAT
CATTATATGAGCCAGGTCAAAAACGCTAACGATGCAAATAGTGCAGCTAGGGCTCGGCGCCTTGCTCAAG
AAGCGGTTACCCTCAGTACTAGTCTCCCCTTGTCATCCAGTAGTTCAGTCTTCGTGAGATGTGATGAAGA
GAGATTGGATATTATGAAAGTTCTGATCACCGGCCCCGCAGACACTCCTTATGCAAACGGATGCTTCGAG
TTTGACGTTTACTTCCCACAGGATTACCCTTCCAGCCCGCCCCTTGTCAATTTGGAAACTACCGGGGGTC
ACTCCGTACGCTTCAACCCCAACCTGTATAACGACGGCAAAGTTTGCCTCTCAATTCTGAATACATGGCA
TGGAAGACCCGAAGAAAAATGGAACCCGCAAACATCATCATTTCTCCAGGTACTCGTGTCCGTTCAATCA
TTGATCCTCGTGGCGGAACCTTACTTTAACGAGCCTGGTTACGAGAGGTCTCGAGGCACACCATCTGGTA
CTCAATCCAGCAGGGAGTACGATGGCAATATCCGCCAAGCTACAGTGAAGTGGGCTATGCTCGAACAGAT
TAGGAATCCCTCTCCTTGCTTCAAGGAGGTGATACATAAACATTTCTATTTGAAAAGAGTAGAAATTATG
GCGCAGTGTGAAGAGTGGATAGCAGACATCCAACAATATTCCTCAGACAAACGGGTCGGACGGACTATGT
CTCATCACGCAGCGGCTCTCAAACGACATACGGCCCAACTCCGCGAGGAACTCTTGAAATTGCCGTGTCC
TGAGGGTTTGGATCCTGACACGGACGACGCCCCAGAAGTATGTAGAGCCACTACAGGTGCGGAAGAGACC
CTTATGCACGATCAGGTAAAACCCTCAAGTTCAAAGGAACTTCCGTCCGACTTTCAGCTTTGAGCGGCCG
CTACCCAGCTTTCTTGTACAAAGTTGGCATTATAAGAAAGCATTGCTTATCAATTTGTTGCAACGAACAG
GTCACTATCAGTCAAAATAAAATCATTATTTGCCATCCAGCTGATATCCCCTATAGTGAGTCGTATTACA
TGGTCATAGCTGTTTCCTGGCAGCTCTGGCCCGTGTCTCAAAATCTCTGATGTTACATTGCACAAGATAA
AAATATATCATCATGCCTCCTCTAGACCAGCCAGGACAGAAATGCCTCGACTTCGCTGCTACCCAAGGTT
GCCGGGTGACGCACACCGTGGAAACGGATGAAGGCACGAACCCAGTGGACATAAGCCTGTTCGGTTCGTA
AGCTGTAATGCAAGTAGCGTATGCGCTCACGCAACTGGTCCAGAACCTTGACCGAACGCAGCGGTGGTAA
CGGCGCAGTGGCGGTTTTCATGGCTTGTTATGACTGTTTTTTTGGGGTACAGTCTATGCCTCGGGCATCC
AAGCAGCAAGCGCGTTACGCCGTGGGTCGATGTTTGATGTTATGGAGCAGCAACGATGTTACGCAGCAGG
GCAGTCGCCCTAAAACAAAGTTAAACATTATGAGGGAAGCGGTGATCGCCGAAGTATCGACTCAACTATC
AGAGGTAGTTGGCGTCATCGAGCGCCATCTCGAACCGACGTTGCTGGCCGTACATTTGTACGGCTCCGCA
GTGGATGGCGGCCTGAAGCCACACAGTGATATTGATTTGCTGGTTACGGTGACCGTAAGGCTTGATGAAA
CAACGCGGCGAGCTTTGATCAACGACCTTTTGGAAACTTCGGCTTCCCCTGGAGAGAGCGAGATTCTCCG
CGCTGTAGAAGTCACCATTGTTGTGCACGACGACATCATTCCGTGGCGTTATCCAGCTAAGCGCGAACTG
CAATTTGGAGAATGGCAGCGCAATGACATTCTTGCAGGTATCTTCGAGCCAGCCACGATCGACATTGATC
TGGCTATCTTGCTGACAAAAGCAAGAGAACATAGCGTTGCCTTGGTAGGTCCAGCGGCGGAGGAACTCTT
TGATCCGGTTCCTGAACAGGATCTATTTGAGGCGCTAAATGAAACCTTAACGCTATGGAACTCGCCGCCC
GACTGGGCTGGCGATGAGCGAAATGTAGTGCTTACGTTGTCCCGCATTTGGTACAGCGCAGTAACCGGCA
AAATCGCGCCGAAGGATGTCGCTGCCGACTGGGCAATGGAGCGCCTGCCGGCCCAGTATCAGCCCGTCAT
ACTTGAAGCTAGACAGGCTTATCTTGGACAAGAAGAAGATCGCTTGGCCTCGCGCGCAGATCAGTTGGAA
GAATTTGTCCACTACGTGAAAGGCGAGATCACCAAGGTAGTCGGCAAATAACCCTCGAGCCACCCATGAC
CAAAATCCCTTAACGTGAGTTACGCGTCGTTCCACTGAGCGTCAGACCCCGTAGAAAAGATCAAAGGATC
TTCTTGAGATCCTTTTTTTCTGCGCGTAATCTGCTGCTTGCAAACAAAAAAACCACCGCTACCAGCGGTG
GTTTGTTTGCCGGATCAAGAGCTACCAACTCTTTTTCCGAAGGTAACTGGCTTCAGCAGAGCGCAGATAC
CAAATACTGTTCTTCTAGTGTAGCCGTAGTTAGGCCACCACTTCAAGAACTCTGTAGCACCGCCTACATA
CCTCGCTCTGCTAATCCTGTTACCAGTGGCTGCTGCCAGTGGCGATAAGTCGTGTCTTACCGGGTTGGAC
TCAAGACGATAGTTACCGGATAAGGCGCAGCGGTCGGGCTGAACGGGGGGTTCGTGCACACAGCCCAGCT
TGGAGCGAACGACCTACACCGAACTGAGATACCTACAGCGTGAGCTATGAGAAAGCGCCACGCTTCCCGA
AGGGAGAAAGGCGGACAGGTATCCGGTAAGCGGCAGGGTCGGAACAGGAGAGCGCACGAGGGAGCTTCCA
GGGGGAAACGCCTGGTATCTTTATAGTCCTGTCGGGTTTCGCCACCTCTGACTTGAGCGTCGATTTTTGT
GATGCTCGTCAGGGGGGCGGAGCCTATGGAAAAACGCCAGCAACGCGGCCTTTTTACGGTTCCTGGCCTT
TTGCTGGCCTTTTGCTCACATGTT
